Addgene plasmid #61079: gRNA-hIRF-1 #12
Purpose: Expresses a guide RNA (gRNA) to target human IRF-1 promoter
Depositing lab: Hodaka Fujii. Depositing organization: The University of Osaka. Publication: Efficient isolation of specific genomic regions and identification of associated proteins by engineered DNA-binding molecule-mediated chromatin immunoprecipitation (enChIP) using CRISPR. Fujita T, Fujii H. Biochem Biophys Res Commun. 2013 Sep 13;439(1):132-6. doi: 10.1016/j.bbrc.2013.08.013. Epub 2013 Aug 11. PubMed 23942116.
Backbone
  Vector backbone: pCR-Blunt II-TOPO
  Backbone manufacturer: Invitrogen
  Backbone size w/o insert (bp): 3400
  Total vector size (bp): 3974
  Vector type: Mammalian Expression, CRISPR
Growth in bacteria
  Bacterial resistance: Kanamycin, 50 μg/mL
  Growth temperature: 30°C
  Growth strain: NEB Stable
  Copy number: High Copy
Gene/Insert
  Gene/Insert name: gRNA_hIRF1 promoter #12
  Species: H. sapiens (human)
  Insert size (bp): 555
  GenBank ID: DQ789232.1
  Entrez Gene: IRF1 (a.k.a. IMD117, IRF-1, MAR)
  Promoter: U6
  Cloning method: Gibson Cloning
  Sequencing primers: 5′ T7; 3′ M13 reverse
Terms and licenses: Academic/Nonprofit Terms; Industry Terms: Not Available to Industry
Depositor comments: gRNA target sequence: CCGGGGGCGCTGGGCTGTCCCGG
How to cite: gRNA-hIRF-1 #12 was a gift from Hodaka Fujii (Addgene plasmid # 61079 ; http://n2t.net/addgene:61079 ; RRID:Addgene_61079)
