[The description below was written by a language model from this plasmid's Addgene catalogue record and pLannotate feature annotations shown in this document.]
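Description:
gRNA-hIRF-1 #12 is a small (about 4 kb) mammalian CRISPR guide RNA expression plasmid built on the pCR-Blunt II-TOPO cloning backbone. It replicates in E. coli at high copy from a ColE1/pUC-type origin and is selected with kanamycin through the Tn5-derived NeoR/KanR aminoglycoside phosphotransferase gene. The backbone also carries a Sh ble (bleomycin/Zeocin resistance) coding sequence. Other annotated elements are remnants of the TOPO cloning vector: the lac promoter, operator and CAP binding site, fragments of lacZα and ccdB that form the backbone's lethal-gene selection cassette interrupted by the insert, and the flanking T7 and SP6 promoters. The record shows no dedicated mammalian selection cassette or Cas9 coding sequence.

The payload is a roughly 555 bp insert, introduced by Gibson cloning, in which the human U6 RNA polymerase III promoter drives a guide sequence joined to the Streptococcus pyogenes Cas9 gRNA scaffold. Partial attB1 and attB2 sites flank this cassette, suggesting that it derives from a Gateway-compatible synthetic gRNA fragment. The spacer is directed against the promoter region of human IRF1 (interferon regulatory factor 1); "#12" apparently denotes one particular guide for this locus. Because the plasmid supplies only the guide, a Cas9 protein must be provided from a separate construct. The associated publication describes engineered DNA-binding molecule-mediated chromatin immunoprecipitation (enChIP), a CRISPR-based approach for isolating specific genomic regions and identifying the proteins associated with them. In that context, this guide would serve to direct the CRISPR complex to the IRF1 promoter in human cells so that the locus can be isolated.
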