Features (pLannotate 1.2.2; 18 found; start..end, strand, type, name):
    182..770     -  rep_origin     ori: high-copy-number ColE1/pMB1/pBR322/pUC origin of replication
    908..1282    -  CDS            BleoR: antibiotic-binding protein; Sh ble from Streptoalloteichus hindustanus; confers resistance to bleomycin, phleomycin, and Zeocin™
   1302..1390    -  promoter       AmpR promoter (fragment): bla
   1417..1468    +  misc_feature   bom (fragment): basis of mobility region from pBR322
   1489..2283    -  CDS            NeoR/KanR: aminoglycoside phosphotransferase from Tn5; aph(3')-II (or nptII); confers resistance to neomycin, kanamycin, and G418 (Geneticin®)
   2315..2584    -  CDS            tnpA (fragment): TN5P_ECOLX - Also known as tnp. Experimental evidence at protein level: Swiss-Prot protein existence level 1. Mediates transposition of transposon Tn5 by a 'cut and paste' mechanism. First, the monomeric transposase binds the 19 bp inverted DNA repeats flanking the transposon. Then, dimerization of the DNA- bound transposase creates a synaptic DNA complex. After nicking of the first DNA strand, excision of the transposon proceeds through a series of intermediates. The transposase then mediates the insertion of the transposon at a new site by strand transfer. The activity of the wild- type tran
   2632..2935    -  CDS            ccdB (fragment): CcdB, a bacterial toxin that poisons DNA gyrase; ccdB; Plasmids containing the ccdB gene cannot be propagated in standard E. coli strains.
   2945..3092    -  CDS            lacZα (fragment): LacZα fragment of β-galactosidase; lacZ fragment
   3095..3113    +  promoter       T7 promoter: promoter for bacteriophage T7 RNA polymerase
   3182..3201    +  protein_bind   attB1 (fragment): mutant version of attB; recombination site for the Gateway® BP reaction BP Clonase™
   3253..3493    +  promoter       U6 promoter: RNA polymerase III promoter for human U6 snRNA
   3522..3597    +  misc_RNA       gRNA scaffold: guide RNA scaffold for the Streptococcus pyogenes CRISPR/Cas9 system
   3609..3630    -  protein_bind   attB2 (fragment): mutant version of attB; recombination site for the Gateway® BP reaction BP Clonase™
   3718..3736    -  promoter       SP6 promoter: promoter for bacteriophage SP6 RNA polymerase
   3778..3794    -  protein_bind   lac operator: The lac repressor binds to the lac operator to inhibit transcription in E. coli. This inhibition can be relieved by adding lactose or isopropyl-β-D-thiogalactopyranoside (IPTG). lac repressor encoded by lacI
   3802..3832    -  promoter       lac promoter: promoter for the E. coli lac operon
   3847..3868    -  protein_bind   CAP binding site: CAP binding activates transcription in the presence of cAMP. E. coli catabolite activator protein
   3881..3973    -  CDS            lacI (fragment): lac repressor; lacI; The lac repressor binds to the lac operator to inhibit transcription in E. coli. This inhibition can be relieved by adding lactose or isopropyl-β-D-thiogalactopyranoside (IPTG).
>Addgene plasmid #61079 | gRNA-hIRF-1 #12 | depositor full sequence | sequence record 99036 | gRNA-hIRF-1 #12 sequence 3974 bps
CTTCCGCTTCCTCGCTCACTGACTCGCTGCGCTCGGTCGTTCGGCTGCGGCGAGCGGTATCAGCTCACTC
AAAGGCGGTAATACGGTTATCCACAGAATCAGGGGATAACGCAGGAAAGAACATGTGAGCAAAAGGCCAG
CAAAAGCCCAGGAACCGTAAAAAGGCCGCGTTGCTGGCGTTTTTCCATAGGCTCCGCCCCCCTGACGAGC
ATCACAAAAATCGACGCTCAAGTCAGAGGTGGCGAAACCCGACAGGACTATAAAGATACCAGGCGTTTCC
CCCTGGAAGCTCCCTCGTGCGCTCTCCTGTTCCGACCCTGCCGCTTACCGGATACCTGTCCGCCTTTCTC
CCTTCGGGAAGCGTGGCGCTTTCTCATAGCTCACGCTGTAGGTATCTCAGTTCGGTGTAGGTCGTTCGCT
CCAAGCTGGGCTGTGTGCACGAACCCCCCGTTCAGCCCGACCGCTGCGCCTTATCCGGTAACTATCGTCT
TGAGTCCAACCCGGTAAGACACGACTTATCGCCACTGGCAGCAGCCACTGGTAACAGGATTAGCAGAGCG
AGGTATGTAGGCGGTGCTACAGAGTTCTTGAAGTGGTGGCCTAACTACGGCTACACTAGAAGGACAGTAT
TTGGTATCTGCGCTCTGCTGAAGCCAGTTACCTTCGGAAAAAGAGTTGGTAGCTCTTGATCCGGCAAACA
AACCACCGCTGGTAGCGGTGGTTTTTTTGTTTGCAAGCAGCAGATTACGCGCAGAAAAAAAGGATCTCAA
GAAGATCCTTTGATCTTTTCTACGGGGTCTGACGCTCAGTGGAACGAAAACTCACGTTAAGGGATTTTGG
TCATGAGATTATCAAAAAGGATCTTCACCTAGATCCTTTTAAATTAAAAATGAAGTTTTAGCACGTGTCA
GTCCTGCTCCTCGGCCACGAAGTGCACGCAGTTGCCGGCCGGGTCGCGCAGGGCGAACTCCCGCCCCCAC
GGCTGCTCGCCGATCTCGGTCATGGCCGGCCCGGAGGCGTCCCGGAAGTTCGTGGACACGACCTCCGACC
ACTCGGCGTACAGCTCGTCCAGGCCGCGCACCCACACCCAGGCCAGGGTGTTGTCCGGCACCACCTGGTC
CTGGACCGCGCTGATGAACAGGGTCACGTCGTCCCGGACCACACCGGCGAAGTCGTCCTCCACGAAGTCC
CGGGAGAACCCGAGCCGGTCGGTCCAGAACTCGACCGCTCCGGCGACGTCGCGCGCGGTGAGCACCGGAA
CGGCACTGGTCAACTTGGCCATGGTGGCCCTCCTCACGTGCTATTATTGAAGCATTTATCAGGGTTATTG
TCTCATGAGCGGATACATATTTGAATGTATTTAGAAAAATAAACAAATAGGGGTTCCGCGCACATTTCCC
CGAAAAGTGCCACCTGTATGCGGTGTGAAATACCGCACAGATGCGTAAGGAGAAAATACCGCATCAGGAA
ATTGTAAGCGTTAATAATTCAGAAGAACTCGTCAAGAAGGCGATAGAAGGCGATGCGCTGCGAATCGGGA
GCGGCGATACCGTAAAGCACGAGGAAGCGGTCAGCCCATTCGCCGCCAAGCTCTTCAGCAATATCACGGG
TAGCCAACGCTATGTCCTGATAGCGGTCCGCCACACCCAGCCGGCCACAGTCGATGAATCCAGAAAAGCG
GCCATTTTCCACCATGATATTCGGCAAGCAGGCATCGCCATGGGTCACGACGAGATCCTCGCCGTCGGGC
ATGCTCGCCTTGAGCCTGGCGAACAGTTCGGCTGGCGCGAGCCCCTGATGCTCTTCGTCCAGATCATCCT
GATCGACAAGACCGGCTTCCATCCGAGTACGTGCTCGCTCGATGCGATGTTTCGCTTGGTGGTCGAATGG
GCAGGTAGCCGGATCAAGCGTATGCAGCCGCCGCATTGCATCAGCCATGATGGATACTTTCTCGGCAGGA
GCAAGGTGAGATGACAGGAGATCCTGCCCCGGCACTTCGCCCAATAGCAGCCAGTCCCTTCCCGCTTCAG
TGACAACGTCGAGCACAGCTGCGCAAGGAACGCCCGTCGTGGCCAGCCACGATAGCCGCGCTGCCTCGTC
TTGCAGTTCATTCAGGGCACCGGACAGGTCGGTCTTGACAAAAAGAACCGGGCGCCCCTGCGCTGACAGC
CGGAACACGGCGGCATCAGAGCAGCCGATTGTCTGTTGTGCCCAGTCATAGCCGAATAGCCTCTCCACCC
AAGCGGCCGGAGAACCTGCGTGCAATCCATCTTGTTCAATCATGCGAAACGATCCTCATCCTGTCTCTTG
ATCAGAGCTTGATCCCCTGCGCCATCAGATCCTTGGCGGCGAGAAAGCCATCCAGTTTACTTTGCAGGGC
TTCCCAACCTTACCAGAGGGCGCCCCAGCTGGCAATTCCGGTTCGCTTGCTGTCCATAAAACCGCCCAGT
CTAGCTATCGCCATGTAAGCCCACTGCAAGCTACCTGCTTTCTCTTTGCGCTTGCGTTTTCCCTTGTCCA
GATAGCCCAGTAGCTGACATTCATCCGGGGTCAGCACCGTTTCTGCGGACTGGCTTTCTACGTGAAAAGG
ATCTAGGTGAAGATCCTTTTTGATAATCTCATGCCTGACATTTATATTCCCCAGAACATCAGGTTAATGG
CGTTTTTGATGTCATTTTCGCGGTGGCTGAGATCAGCCACTTCTTCCCCGATAACGGAGACCGGCACACT
GGCCATATCGGTGGTCATCATGCGCCAGCTTTCATCCCCGATATGCACCACCGGGTAAAGTTCACGGGAG
ACTTTATCTGACAGCAGACGTGCACTGGCCAGGGGGATCACCATCCGTCGCCCCGGCGTGTCAATAATAT
CACTCTGTACATCCACAAACAGACGATAACGGCTCTCTCTTTTATAGGTGTAAACCTTAAACTGCCGTAC
GTATAGGCTGCGCAACTGTTGGGAAGGGCGATCGGTGCGGGCCTCTTCGCTATTACGCCAGCTGGCGAAA
GGGGGATGTGCTGCAAGGCGATTAAGTTGGGTAACGCCAGGGTTTTCCCAGTCACGACGTTGTAAAACGA
CGGCCAGTGAATTGTAATACGACTCACTATAGGGCGAATTGGGCCCTCTAGATGCATGCTCGAGCGGCCG
CCAGTGTGATGGATATCTGCAGAATTCGCCCTTTGTACAAAAAAGCAGGCTTTAAAGGAACCAATTCAGT
CGACTGGATCCGGTACCAAGGTCGGGCAGGAAGAGGGCCTATTTCCCATGATTCCTTCATATTTGCATAT
ACGATACAAGGCTGTTAGAGAGATAATTAGAATTAATTTGACTGTAAACACAAAGATATTAGTACAAAAT
ACGTGACGTAGAAAGTAATAATTTCTTGGGTAGTTTGCAGTTTTAAAATTATGTTTTAAAATGGACTATC
ATATGCTTACCGTAACTTGAAAGTATTTCGATTTCTTGGCTTTATATATCTTGTGGAAAGGACGAAACAC
CGCGGGGGCGCTGGGCTGTCCGTTTTAGAGCTAGAAATAGCAAGTTAAAATAAGGCTAGTCCGTTATCAA
CTTGAAAAAGTGGCACCGAGTCGGTGCTTTTTTTCTAGACCCAGCTTTCTTGTACAAAGTTGGCATTAAA
GGGCGAATTCCAGCACACTGGCGGCCGTTACTAGTGGATCCGAGCTCGGTACCAAGCTTGATGCATAGCT
TGAGTATTCTATAGTGTCACCTAAATAGCTTGGCGTAATCATGGTCATAGCTGTTTCCTGTGTGAAATTG
TTATCCGCTCACAATTCCACACAACATACGAGCCGGAAGCATAAAGTGTAAAGCCTGGGGTGCCTAATGA
GTGAGCTAACTCACATTAATTGCGTTGCGCTCACTGCCCGCTTTCCAGTCGGGAAACCTGTCGTGCCAGC
TGCATTAATGAATCGGCCAACGCGCGGGGAGAGGCGGTTTGCGTATTGGGCGCT
