>Addgene plasmid #61079 | gRNA-hIRF-1 #12 | addgene partial sequence | sequence record 100665 | M13-F20 5'-TGTAAAACGACGGCCAGT-3'
CTATAGGGCGAATTGGGCCCTCTAGATGCATGCTCGAGCGGCCGCCAGTGTGATGGATATCTGCAGAATT
CGCCCTTTGTACAAAAAAGCAGGCTTTAAAGGAACCAATTCAGTCGACTGGATCCGGTACCAAGGTCGGG
CAGGAAGAGGGCCTATTTCCCATGATTCCTTCATATTTGCATATACGATACAAGGCTGTTAGAGAGATAA
TTAGAATTAATTTGACTGTAAACACAAAGATATTAGTACAAAATACGTGACGTAGAAAGTAATAATTTCT
TGGGTAGTTTGCAGTTTTAAAATTATGTTTTAAAATGGACTATCATATGCTTACCGTAACTTGAAAGTAT
TTCGATTTCTTGGCTTTATATATCTTGTGGAAAGGACGAAACACCGCGGGGGCGCTGGGCTGTCCGTTTT
AGAGCTAGAAATAGCAAGTTAAAATAAGGCTAGTCCGTTATCAACTTGAAAAAGTGGCACCGAGTCGGTG
CTTTTTTTCTAGACCCAGCTTTCTTGTACAAAGTTGGCATTAAAGGGCGAATTCCAGCACACTGGCGGCC
GTTACTAGTGGATCCGAGCTCGGTACCAAGCTTGATGCATAGCTTGAGTATTCTATAGTGTCACCTAAAT
AGCTTGGCGTAATCATGGTCATAGCTGTTTCCTGTGTGAAATTGTTATCCGCTCACAATTCCACACAACA
TACGAGCCGGAAGCATAAAGTGTAAAGCCTGGGGTGCCTAATGAGTGAGCTAACTCACATTAATTGCGTT
GCGCTCACTGCCCGCTTTCCAGTCGGGAAACCTGTCGTGCCAGCTGCATTAATGAATCGGCCAACGCGCG
GGGAGAGGCGGTTTGCGTATTGGGCGCTCTTCCGCTTCCTCGCTCACTGACTCGCTGCGCTCGGTCGTTC
GGCTGCGGCGAGCGGTATCAGCTCACTCAAAGGCGGTAATACGGTTATCCACAGAATCAGGGGATAACGC
AGGAAAGAACATGTGAGCAAAAGGCCAGCA
