>Addgene plasmid #61079 | gRNA-hIRF-1 #12 | addgene partial sequence | sequence record 100667 | M13-Rev 5'-CAGGAAACAGCTATGACC-3'
TTAGGTGACACTATAGAATACTCAAGCTATGCATCAAGCTTGGTACCGAGCTCGGATCCACTAGTAACGG
CCGCCAGTGTGCTGGAATTCGCCCTTTAATGCCAACTTTGTACAAGAAAGCTGGGTCTAGAAAAAAAGCA
CCGACTCGGTGCCACTTTTTCAAGTTGATAACGGACTAGCCTTATTTTAACTTGCTATTTCTAGCTCTAA
AACGGACAGCCCAGCGCCCCCGCGGTGTTTCGTCCTTTCCACAAGATATATAAAGCCAAGAAATCGAAAT
ACTTTCAAGTTACGGTAAGCATATGATAGTCCATTTTAAAACATAATTTTAAAACTGCAAACTACCCAAG
AAATTATTACTTTCTACGTCACGTATTTTGTACTAATATCTTTGTGTTTACAGTCAAATTAATTCTAATT
ATCTCTCTAACAGCCTTGTATCGTATATGCAAATATGAAGGAATCATGGGAAATAGGCCCTCTTCCTGCC
CGACCTTGGTACCGGATCCAGTCGACTGAATTGGTTCCTTTAAAGCCTGCTTTTTTGTACAAAGGGCGAA
TTCTGCAGATATCCATCACACTGGCGGCCGCTCGAGCATGCATCTAGAGGGCCCAATTCGCCCTATAGTG
AGTCGTATTACAATTCACTGGCCGTCGTTTTACAACGTCGTGACTGGGAAAACCCTGGCGTTACCCAACT
TAATCGCCTTGCAGCACATCCCCCTTTCGCCAGCTGGCGTAATAGCGAAGAGGCCCGCACCGATCGCCCT
TCCCAACAGTTGCGCAGCCTATACGTACGGCAGTTTAAGGTTTACACCTATAAAAGAGAGAGCCGTTATC
GTCTGTTTGTGGATGTACAGAGTGATATTATTGACACGCCGGGGCGACGGATGGTGATCCCCCTGGCCAG
TGCACGTCTGCTGTCAGATAAAGTCTCCCGTGAACTTTACCCGGTGGTGCATATCGGGGATGAAAGCTGG
CGCATGATGACCACCGATATGGCCAGTGTGCCGGTCTCCGTTATCGGGGAAGAAGTGGCT
