>Addgene plasmid #61079 | gRNA-hIRF-1 #12 | addgene partial sequence | sequence record 136288 | pUC-4 5'-CAGTGAGCGAGGAAGCGGAAGAGCGCCCAA-3'
GCAAACCGCCTCTCCCCGCGCGTTGGCCGATTCATTAATGCAGCTGGCACGACAGGTTTCCCGACTGGAA
AGCGGGCAGTGAGCGCAACGCAATTAATGTGAGTTAGCTCACTCATTAGGCACCCCAGGCTTTACACTTT
ATGCTTCCGGCTCGTATGTTGTGTGGAATTGTGAGCGGATAACAATTTCACACAGGAAACAGCTATGACC
ATGATTACGCCAAGCTATTTAGGTGACACTATAGAATACTCAAGCTATGCATCAAGCTTGGTACCGAGCT
CGGATCCACTAGTAACGGCCGCCAGTGTGCTGGAATTCGCCCTTTAATGCCAACTTTGTACAAGAAAGCT
GGGTCTAGAAAAAAAGCACCGACTCGGTGCCACTTTTTCAAGTTGATAACGGACTAGCCTTATTTTAACT
TGCTATTTCTAGCTCTAAAACGGACAGCCCAGCGCCCCCGCGGTGTTTCGTCCTTTCCACAAGATATATA
AAGCCAAGAAATCGAAATACTTTCAAGTTACGGTAAGCATATGATAGTCCATTTTAAAACATAATTTTAA
AACTGCAAACTACCCAAGAAATTATTACTTTCTACGTCACGTATTTTGTACTAATATCTTTGTGTTTACA
GTCAAATTAATTCTAATTATCTCTCTAACAGCCTTGTATCGTATATGCAAATATGAAGGAATCATGGGAA
ATAGGCCCTCTTCCTGCCCGACCTTGGTACCGGATCCAGTCGACTGAATTGGTTCCTTTAAAGCCTGCTT
TTTTGTACAAAGGGCGAATTCTGCAGATATCCATCACACTGGCGGCCGCTCGAGCATGCATCTAGAGGGC
CCAATTCGCCCTATAGTGAGTCGTATTACAATTCACTGGCCGTCGTTTTACAACGTCGTGACTGGGAAAA
CCCTGGCGTTACCCAACTTAATCGCCTTGCAGCACATCCCCCTTTCGCCAGCTGGCGTAATAGCGAAGAG
GCCCGCACCGATCGCCCTTCCCAACAGTTGCGCAGCCTATACGTACGGCAGTTTAAGGTTTACACCTATA
AAA
